Addgene plasmid #91727: pADH118-17
Purpose: NAT-marked C. albicans URA3-specific gRNA expression construct; part 2 of 2 of C.alb LEUpOUT CRISPR system. Use with pADH137 CAS9 expression construct.
Depositing lab: Aaron Hernday. Depositing organization: University of California, Merced. Publication: An Efficient, Rapid, and Recyclable System for CRISPR-Mediated Genome Editing in Candida albicans. Nguyen N, Quail MMF, Hernday AD. mSphere. 2017 Apr 26;2(2):e00149-17. doi: 10.1128/mSphereDirect.00149-17. eCollection 2017 Mar-Apr. PubMed 28497115.
Backbone
  Vector backbone: pUC19
  Backbone size w/o insert (bp): 2242
  Total vector size (bp): 4152
  Selectable markers: Nourseothricin (NAT)
Growth in bacteria
  Bacterial resistance: Ampicillin, 100 μg/mL
  Growth temperature: 37°C
  Growth strain: DH5alpha
  Copy number: High Copy
Gene/Insert
  Gene/Insert name: NAT 2of2, pSNR52, C. albicans URA3-specific gRNA, LEU2 2of2
  gRNA/shRNA sequence: C. albicans URA3 (GTAGTTGAAGGATTAAAACA)
Terms and licenses: Academic/Nonprofit Terms; Industry Terms: Not Available to Industry
How to cite: pADH118-17 was a gift from Aaron Hernday (Addgene plasmid # 91727 ; http://n2t.net/addgene:91727 ; RRID:Addgene_91727)
