[The description below was written by a language model from this plasmid's Addgene catalogue record and pLannotate feature annotations shown in this document.]
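Description:
pADH118-17 is a 4,152 bp pUC19-based plasmid that supplies the guide RNA half of the two-part LEUpOUT CRISPR genome-editing system for Candida albicans. It is designed to be used with the companion CAS9 expression construct pADH137. In E. coli it replicates from the high-copy ColE1/pUC origin and is selected with ampicillin through the β-lactamase gene and its native promoter. Remnants of the pUC19 lac region (lac promoter, CAP binding site and a short lacI fragment) are also present and have no stated role in the payload.

The insert is recorded as "NAT 2of2, pSNR52, C. albicans URA3-specific gRNA, LEU2 2of2". The feature table matches this order. A fragment of a streptothricin acetyltransferase coding sequence, which is the nourseothricin (NAT) resistance marker, comes first and is followed by the Ashbya gossypii TEF terminator. Next is a region upstream of the guide that the annotation software did not label and that presumably holds the SNR52 promoter named in the record. This is followed by a Streptococcus pyogenes Cas9 guide RNA scaffold carrying a URA3-targeting spacer, and then a partial LEU2 coding sequence, which was annotated by homology to the S. cerevisiae protein.

Both NAT and LEU2 are present only as "2 of 2" fragments. This implies that the complementary portions sit on the partner construct, so a complete NAT marker would be reconstituted only when the two parts are joined, with the LEU2 sequence providing homology at the LEU2 locus. The record does not spell out this mechanism. The associated publication describes the system as efficient, rapid and recyclable, and this version directs Cas9 to the C. albicans URA3 gene.
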