Features (pLannotate 1.2.2; 10 found; start..end, strand, type, name):
    239..1099    -  CDS            AmpR: β-lactamase; bla; confers resistance to ampicillin, carbenicillin, and related antibiotics
   1100..1204    -  promoter       AmpR promoter: bla
   1322..1843    +  CDS            sta (fragment): STA_STRLA - Experimental evidence at protein level: Swiss-Prot protein existence level 1. Involved in resistance to streptothricin, a broad-spectrum antibiotic produced by streptomycetes. Detoxifies streptothricin via acetylation of the beta amino group of the first beta-lysyl moiety of streptothricin. From Streptomyces lavendulae.
   1861..2058    +  terminator     TEF terminator: Ashbya gossypii TEF terminator
   2382..2457    +  misc_RNA       gRNA scaffold: guide RNA scaffold for the Streptococcus pyogenes CRISPR/Cas9 system
   2484..3218    +  CDS            LEU2 (fragment): LEU3_YEAST - Experimental evidence at protein level: Swiss-Prot protein existence level 1. Catalyzes the oxidation of 3-carboxy-2-hydroxy-4- methylpentanoate (3-isopropylmalate) to 3-carboxy-4-methyl-2- oxopentanoate. The product decarboxylates to 4-methyl-2 oxopentanoate. From Saccharomyces cerevisiae (strain ATCC 204508 / S288c) (Baker's yeast).
   3278..3308    -  promoter       lac promoter: promoter for the E. coli lac operon
   3323..3344    -  protein_bind   CAP binding site: CAP binding activates transcription in the presence of cAMP. E. coli catabolite activator protein
   3357..3449    -  CDS            lacI (fragment): lac repressor; lacI; The lac repressor binds to the lac operator to inhibit transcription in E. coli. This inhibition can be relieved by adding lactose or isopropyl-β-D-thiogalactopyranoside (IPTG).
   3632..68      -  rep_origin     ori (across the origin): high-copy-number ColE1/pMB1/pBR322/pUC origin of replication
>Addgene plasmid #91727 | pADH118-17 | addgene full sequence | sequence record 180525 | Addgene NGS Result
CCACCGCTGGTAGCGGTGGTTTTTTTGTTTGCAAGCAGCAGATTACGCGCAGAAAAAAAGGATCTCAAGA
AGATCCTTTGATCTTTTCTACGGGGTCTGACGCTCAGTGGAACGAAAACTCACGTTAAGGGATTTTGGTC
ATGAGATTATCAAAAAGGATCTTCACCTAGATCCTTTTAAATTAAAAATGAAGTTTTAAATCAATCTAAA
GTATATATGAGTAAACTTGGTCTGACAGTTACCAATGCTTGATCAGTGAGGCACCTATCTCAGCGATCTG
TCTATTTCGTTCATCCATAGTTGCCTGACTCCCCGTCGTGTAGATAACTACGATACGGGAGGGCTTACCA
TCTGGCCCCAGTGCTGCAATGATACCGCGAGACCCACGCTCACCGGCTCCAGATTTATCAGCAATAAACC
AGCCAGCCGGAAGGGCCGAGCGCAGAAGTGGTCCTGCAACTTTATCCGCCTCCATCCAGTCTATTAATTG
TTGCCGGGAAGCTAGAGTAAGTAGTTCGCCAGTTAATAGTTTGCGCAACGTTGTTGCCATTGCTACAGGC
ATCGTGGTGTCACGCTCGTCGTTTGGTATGGCTTCATTCAGCTCCGGTTCCCAACGATCAAGGCGAGTTA
CATGATCCCCCATGTTGTGCAAAAAAGCGGTTAGCTCCTTCGGTCCTCCGATCGTTGTCAGAAGTAAGTT
GGCCGCAGTGTTATCACTCATGGTTATGGCAGCACTGCATAATTCTCTTACTGTCATGCCATCCGTAAGA
TGCTTTTCTGTGACTGGTGAGTACTCAACCAAGTCATTCTGAGAATAGTGTATGCGGCGACCGAGTTGCT
CTTGCCCGGCGTCAATACGGGATAATACCGCGCCACATAGCAGAACTTTAAAAGTGCTCATCATTGGAAA
ACGTTCTTCGGGGCGAAAACTCTCAAGGATCTTACCGCTGTTGAGATCCAGTTCGATGTAACCCACTCGT
GCACCCAACTGATCTTCAGCATCTTTTACTTTCACCAGCGTTTCTGGGTGAGCAAAAACAGGAAGGCAAA
ATGCCGCAAAAAAGGGAATAAGGGCGACACGGAAATGTTGAATACTCATACTCTTCCTTTTTCAATATTA
TTGAAGCATTTATCAGGGTTATTGTCTCATGAGCGGATACATATTTGAATGTATTTAGAAAAATAAACAA
ATAGGGGTTCCGCGCACATTTCCCCGAAAAGTGCCACCTGACGTCTAAGAAACCATTATTATCATGACAT
TAACCTATAAAAATAGGCGTATCACGAGGCCCTTTGACGGCACGGCCACGCGTTTAAACCGCCAGGTGAT
GCTGAAGCTATTGAAGCTTTGGATGGTTCTTTCACTACCGATACTGTTTTTAGAGTTACTGCTACTGGTG
ATGGTTTCACTTTGAGAGAAGTTCCAGTTGATCCACCATTGACTAAGGTTTTCCCAGATGATGAATCCGA
TGATGAATCCGATGCTGGTGAAGATGGTGATCCAGATTCTAGAACTTTCGTTGCTTATGGTGATGATGGT
GATTTGGCTGGTTTCGTTGTTGTTTCTTATTCTGGTTGGAACAGAAGATTGACTGTTGAAGATATTGAAG
TTGCTCCAGAACATAGAGGTCATGGTGTTGGTAGAGCTTTGATGGGTTTGGCTACTGAATTCGCCAGAGA
AAGAGGTGCTGGTCATTTGTGGTTGGAAGTTACCAATGTTAATGCTCCAGCTATTCATGCTTATAGAAGA
ATGGGTTTCACTTTGTGTGGTTTGGATACTGCTTTATACGATGGTACTGCTTCCGATGGTGAACAAGCTT
TGTATATGTCTATGCCATGTCCATAATAACTCGAGTCAGTACTGACAATAAAAAGATTCTTGTTTTCAAG
AACTTGTCATTTGTATAGTTTTTTTATATTGTAGTTGTTCTATTTTAATCAAATGTTAGCGTGATTTATA
TTTTTTTTCGCCTCGACATCATCTGCCCAGATGCGAAGTTAAGTGCGCAGAAAGTAATATCATGCGTCAA
TCGTATGTGAATGCTGGTCGCTATACTGCTGTCGATTCGATACTAACATCTAATCAACTCCCAGATCACC
ACTATACATTTAAAAGTCATTGGTCAATAACTATACTCGAGTATTGCCTCATCAAAGAAACAATCAAATA
TTATAGATACTCACTCCATCACGTGATAATTTCACTGGTATGGAAAAGTGGAAAATTTTATAAAAAAAAA
TTTGATGCCTTTGGCATAGCTGAAACTTCGGCCCAATAGGATTGGAGAATATGTTTTCGCAGCGTTCTTA
CAATTAAATTGTGGTGGAAGTTCGAGACTTGCGTAAACTATTTTTAATTTGGTAGTTGAAGGATTAAAAC
AGTTTTAGAGCTAGAAATAGCAAGTTAAAATAAGGCTAGTCCGTTATCAACTTGAAAAAGTGGCACCGAG
TCGGTGCTTTTTTTCTCGAGTTTTTTTATCGAGTTAAAAGCTGAAGTGGTCAAAGGAACCAATTTAATTA
TTGTTCGTGAATTAGTTGGTGGTATATATTTTGGTGAACGTCAAGAACAAGAAGAAAGTGAAGACAAAAA
AACAGCTTGGGATACAGAAAAGTATACTGTTGACGAAGTTACTCGTATCACTCGTATGGCAGCATTTATG
GCTTTGCAGCACAATCCACCATTGCCAATATGGTCTTTGGACAAAGCTAATGTTTTGGCATCGTCGAGAT
TGTGGAGAAAGACCGTTGATAAAGTGATTTCTGAAGAATTTCCAGCTTTGTCTGTGCAGCATCAATTGAT
TGATTCGGCTGCAATGATTTTGATCCAAAACCCAACCAAATTGAACGGTATCATCATTACATCTAACATG
TTTGGTGATATCATCTCAGATGAGGCATCCGTTATCCCAGGATCTTTGGGTTTATTGCCATCTGCTTCAT
TGGCTTCATTGCCAGATACCAACACTGCTTTTGGTCTTTATGAGCCTTGCCATGGGTCTGCTCCAGATTT
ACCAGCCAACAAAGTGAATCCAATTGCTACAATCTTGTCTGCCGCTTCCATGTTGAGATTATCCTTGGAT
TGTGTTAAGGAAGCTGAAGCATTGGAAGAAGCTGTCAAACAGGTTTTGGATAGCGGTATCAGAACAGCAG
ATTTAAGAGGTACTAGCTCTACTACAGAAGTCGGTGACGCAATAGCCGAAACAGTCACTAAAATTTTAAA
ACAAAATACATAACGGTGTTTAAACCCCAGCGCCTGGCGGGCGCTCACAATTCCACACAACATACGAGCC
GGAAGCATAAAGTGTAAAGCCTGGGGTGCCTAATGAGTGAGCTAACTCACATTAATTGCGTTGCGCTCAC
TGCCCGCTTTCCAGTCGGGAAACCTGTCGTGCCAGCTGCATTAATGAATCGGCCAACGCGCGGGGAGAGG
CGGTTTGCGTATTGGGCGCTCTTCCGCTTCCTCGCTCACTGACTCGCTGCGCTCGGTCGTTCGGCTGCGG
CGAGCGGTATCAGCTCACTCAAAGGCGGTAATACGGTTATCCACAGAATCAGGGGATAACGCAGGAAAGA
ACATGTGAGCAAAAGGCCAGCAAAAGGCCAGGAACCGTAAAAAGGCCGCGTTGCTGGCGTTTTTCCATAG
GCTCCGCCCCCCTGACGAGCATCACAAAAATCGACGCTCAAGTCAGAGGTGGCGAAACCCGACAGGACTA
TAAAGATACCAGGCGTTTCCCCCTGGAAGCTCCCTCGTGCGCTCTCCTGTTCCGACCCTGCCGCTTACCG
GATACCTGTCCGCCTTTCTCCCTTCGGGAAGCGTGGCGCTTTCTCATAGCTCACGCTGTAGGTATCTCAG
TTCGGTGTAGGTCGTTCGCTCCAAGCTGGGCTGTGTGCACGAACCCCCCGTTCAGCCCGACCGCTGCGCC
TTATCCGGTAACTATCGTCTTGAGTCCAACCCGGTAAGACACGACTTATCGCCACTGGCAGCAGCCACTG
GTAACAGGATTAGCAGAGCGAGGTATGTAGGCGGTGCTACAGAGTTCTTGAAGTGGTGGCCTAACTACGG
CTACACTAGAAGAACAGTATTTGGTATCTGCGCTCTGCTGAAGCCAGTTACCTTCGGAAAAAGAGTTGGT
AGCTCTTGATCCGGCAAACAAA
